Addgene plasmid #102716: hisSUMO-ZFP57
Purpose: Express DNA binding domain of human Zinc finger protein 57 in E. coli
Depositing lab: Gary Stormo. Depositing organization: Washington University in Saint Louis. Publication: Measuring quantitative effects of methylation on transcription factor-DNA binding affinity. Zuo Z, Roy B, Chang YK, Granas D, Stormo GD. Sci Adv. 2017 Nov 17;3(11):eaao1799. doi: 10.1126/sciadv.aao1799. eCollection 2017 Nov. aao1799 PubMed 29159284.
Backbone
  Vector backbone: NEB DHFR control plasmid
  Backbone manufacturer: NEB
  Total vector size (bp): 3510
  Vector type: Bacterial Expression
Growth in bacteria
  Bacterial resistance: Ampicillin, 100 μg/mL
  Growth temperature: 37°C
  Growth strain: DH5alpha
  Copy number: High Copy
Gene/Insert
  Gene/Insert name: Zinc finger protein 57 (alt name: ZFP57)
  Species: H. sapiens (human)
  Insert size (bp): 912
  Entrez Gene: ZNF57 (a.k.a. ZNF424)
  Promoter: T7
  Tag / fusion protein: hisSUMO (N terminal on backbone)
  Cloning method: Gibson Cloning
  Sequencing primers: 5′ T7; 3′ T7 terminator
Terms and licenses: Academic/Nonprofit Terms; Industry Terms: Not Available to Industry
How to cite: hisSUMO-ZFP57 was a gift from Gary Stormo (Addgene plasmid # 102716 ; http://n2t.net/addgene:102716 ; RRID:Addgene_102716)
