[The description below was written by a language model from this plasmid's Addgene catalogue record and pLannotate feature annotations shown in this document.]
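Description:
hisSUMO-ZFP57 is a small (about 3.5 kb) bacterial expression plasmid built on the NEB DHFR control plasmid backbone, designed to produce the DNA-binding domain of human zinc finger protein 57 (ZFP57) in E. coli. It replicates from a high-copy ColE1/pUC-type origin and is selected with ampicillin through a β-lactamase gene driven by its native bla promoter.

The expression cassette runs from a T7 promoter and the efficient ribosome binding site of phage T7 gene 10 into a single fusion reading frame: an N-terminal His tag for metal-affinity purification, a truncated yeast SMT3 (SUMO) domain, and then a roughly 0.9 kb fragment of ZFP57 inserted by Gibson assembly. A T7 terminator closes the transcription unit. SUMO fusions generally improve solubility and can be removed by a SUMO-specific protease, though the record does not say whether the tag was cleaved in practice. Transcription depends on T7 RNA polymerase supplied by the host or reaction system. The annotation also flags a short match to a T7 gene 10B-derived solubility tag just upstream of the terminator. This lies well downstream of the ZFP57 fragment and may simply be residual backbone sequence rather than part of the expressed protein.

ZFP57 is a transcription regulator that maintains genomic imprinting by acting at methylated imprinting control regions, and the associated study concerns quantitative effects of DNA methylation on transcription factor binding affinity, so the purified domain is presumably used in such binding assays. The catalogue's Entrez link points to ZNF57, a different gene, whereas the sequence annotation matches ZFP57. The depositor and repository-sequenced records show the same feature layout, offset by only a few bases.
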