Features (pLannotate 1.2.2; 10 found; start..end, strand, type, name):
     26..44      +  promoter       T7 promoter: promoter for bacteriophage T7 RNA polymerase
     58..80      +  RBS            RBS: efficient ribosome binding site from bacteriophage T7 gene 10 (Olins and Rangwala, 1989)
     91..108     +  CDS            7xHis (fragment): 6xHis affinity tag
    127..417     +  CDS            SUMO: cleavable ubiquitin-like protein tag; S. cerevisiae SMT3 (truncated)
    436..1344    +  CDS            ZFP57 (fragment): ZFP57_HUMAN - Also known as C6orf40, ZNF698. Experimental evidence at protein level: Swiss-Prot protein existence level 1. Transcription regulator required to maintain maternal and paternal gene imprinting, a process by which gene expression is restricted in a parent of origin-specific manner by epigenetic modification of genomic DNA and chromatin, including DNA methylation. Acts by controlling DNA methylation during the earliest multicellular stages of development at multiple imprinting control regions (ICRs) (PubMed:18622393, PubMed:30602440). Acts together with ZNF445, but ZNF445 seems to b
   1445..1494    +  CDS            SET1 (fragment): solubility-enhancement tag derived from T7 phage gene 10B
   1502..1549    +  terminator     T7 terminator: transcription terminator for bacteriophage T7 RNA polymerase
   1767..2355    -  rep_origin     ori: high-copy-number ColE1/pMB1/pBR322/pUC origin of replication
   2527..3387    -  CDS            AmpR: β-lactamase; bla; confers resistance to ampicillin, carbenicillin, and related antibiotics
   3388..3492    -  promoter       AmpR promoter: bla
>Addgene plasmid #102716 | hisSUMO-ZFP57 | depositor full sequence | sequence record 194215 | hisSUMO-ZFP57 sequence 3510 bps
GCTAGTGGTGCTAGCCCCGCGAAATTAATACGACTCACTATAGGGTCTAGAAATAATTTTGTTTAACTTT
AAGAAGGAGATATACATATGCATCACCATCACCATCACGGTTCTTCTATGGCTAGCATGTCGGACTCAGA
AGTCAATCAAGAAGCTAAGCCAGAGGTCAAGCCAGAAGTCAAGCCTGAGACTCACATCAATTTAAAGGTG
TCCGATGGATCTTCAGAGATCTTCTTCAAGATCAAAAAGACCACTCCTTTAAGAAGGCTGATGGAAGCGT
TCGCTAAAAGACAGGGTAAGGAAATGGACTCCTTAAGATTCTTGTACGACGGTATTAGAATTCAAGCTGA
TCAGACCCCTGAAGATTTGGACATGGAGGATAACGATATTATTGAGGCTCACAGAGAACAGATTGGTCTG
GTGCCACGCGGTAGTACCCGTGTGTTGCAAGCGTCACAAGCTGGCCCACCCTTCTTTTGCTATACGTGCG
GCAAGTGTTTCAGTCGTCGTAGCTATTTGTACTCCCACCAGTTTGTTCACAACCCGAAATTGACCAACTC
ATGCAGCCAGTGCGGCAAGCTGTTCCGTTCTCCGAAAAGTTTAAGTTACCATCGCCGCATGCATTTGGGT
GAACGTCCGTTTTGCTGCACACTGTGTGATAAAACGTACTGTGATGCCTCCGGCCTCAGTCGCCACCGCC
GCGTGCACCTGGGTTATCGCCCACACTCTTGCTCTGTTTGTGGAAAATCCTTCCGTGACCAATCCGAACT
GAAACGCCATCAGAAAATTCATCAAAATCAGGAACCGGTTGATGGAAATCAGGAATGCACCCTTCGTATT
CCGGGGACGCAGGCGGAGTTTCAAACGCCGATTGCACGTTCGCAACGCAGCATTCAGGGCCTGCTGGATG
TTAACCATGCCCCAGTCGCGCGTTCGCAGGAACCGATTTTCCGCACAGAGGGCCCGATGGCCCAGAACCA
GGCCTCCGTCCTGAAAAACCAGGCGCCGGTTACGCGTACCCAAGCCCCAATCACAGGCACTCTGTGTCAG
GATGCGCGCTCAAACAGCCATCCGGTGAAGCCGTCTCGCTTAAACGTGTTCTGTTGCCCGCACTGTAGCT
TAACCTTCAGTAAAAAAAGTTATCTGTCCCGCCATCAGAAAGCACATCTGACGGAGCCGCCGAATTATTG
TTTTCATTGTAGTAAAAGTTTCAGCTCGTTTTCGCGTTTGGTACGCCATCAGCAGACGCACTGGAAGCAA
AAATCCTACCTGTGCCCGATCTGCGATCTGAGTTTTGGTGAAAAAGAAGGCCTGATGGACCATTGGCGCG
GTTATAAAGGAAAAGGTTAATGAGGATCCCGGGAATTCTCGAGTAAGGTTAACCTGCAGGAGGCCTTTAA
TTAAGGTGGTGCGGCCGCGCTAGCGGTCCCGGGGGATCGATCCGGCTGCTAACAAAGCCCGAAAGGAAGC
TGAGTTGGCTGCTGCCACCGCTGAGCAATAACTAGCATAACCCCTTGGGGCCTCTAAACGGGTCTTGAGG
GGTTTTTTGCTGAAAGGAGGAACTATATCCGGAAGCTTGGCACTGGCCGACCGGGGTCGAGCACTGACTC
GCTGCGCTCGGTCGTTCGGCTGCGGCGAGCGGTATCAGCTCACTCAAAGGCGGTAATACGGTTATCCACA
GAATCAGGGGATAACGCAGGAAAGAACATGTGAGCAAAAGGCCAGCAAAAGGCCAGGAACCGTAAAAAGG
CCGCGTTGCTGGCGTTTTTCCATAGGCTCCGCCCCCCTGACGAGCATCACAAAAATCGACGCTCAAGTCA
GAGGTGGCGAAACCCGACAGGACTATAAAGATACCAGGCGTTTCCCCCTGGAAGCTCCCTCGTGCGCTCT
CCTGTTCCGACCCTGCCGCTTACCGGATACCTGTCCGCCTTTCTCCCTTCGGGAAGCGTGGCGCTTTCTC
ATAGCTCACGCTGTAGGTATCTCAGTTCGGTGTAGGTCGTTCGCTCCAAGCTGGGCTGTGTGCACGAACC
CCCCGTTCAGCCCGACCGCTGCGCCTTATCCGGTAACTATCGTCTTGAGTCCAACCCGCTAAGACACGAC
TTATCGCCACTGGCAGCAGCCACTGGTAACAGGATTAGCAGAGCGAGGTATGTAGGCGGTGCTACAGAGT
TCTTGAAGTGGTGGCCTAACTACGGCTACACTAGAAGAACAGTATTTGGTATCTGCGCTCTGCTGAAGCC
AGTTACCTTCGGAAAAAGAGTTGGTAGCTCTTGATCCGGCAAACAAACCACCGCTGGTAGCGGTGGTTTT
TTTGTTTGCAAGCAGCAGATTACGCGCAGAAAAAAAGGATCTCAAGAAGATCCTTTGATCTTTTCTACGG
GGTCTGACGCTCAGTGGAACGAAAACTCACAGATCCGGGATTTTGGTCATGAGATTATCAAAAAGGATCT
TCACCTAGATCCTTTTAAATTAAAAATGAAGTTTTAAATCAATCTAAAGTATATATGAGTAAACTTGGTC
TGACAGTTACCAATGCTTAATCAGTGAGGCACCTATCTCAGCGATCTGTCTATTTCGTTCATCCATAGTT
GCCTGACTCCCCGTCGTGTAGATAACTACGATACGGGAGGGCTTACCATCTGGCCCCAGTGCTGCAATGA
TACCGCGAGACCCACGCTCACCGGCTCCAGATTTATCAGCAATAAACCAGCCAGCCGGAAGGGCCGAGCG
CAGAAGTGGTCCTGCAACTTTATCCGCCTCCATCCAGTCTATTAATTGTTGCCGGGAAGCTAGAGTAAGT
AGTTCGCCAGTTAATAGTTTGCGCAACGTTGTTGCCATTGCTACAGGCATCGTGGTGTCACGCTCGTCGT
TTGGTATGGCTTCATTCAGCTCCGGTTCCCAACGATCAAGGCGAGTTACATGATCCCCCATGTTGTGCAA
AAAAGCGGTTAGCTCCTTCGGTCCTCCGATCGTTGTCAGAAGTAAGTTGGCCGCAGTGTTATCACTCATG
GTTATGGCAGCACTGCATAATTCTCTTACTGTCATGCCATCCGTAAGATGCTTTTCTGTGACTGGTGAGT
ACTCAACCAAGTCATTCTGAGAATAGTGTATGCGGCGACCGAGTTGCTCTTGCCCGGCGTCAATACGGGA
TAATACCGCGCCACATAGCAGAACTTTAAAAGTGCTCATCATTGGAAAACGTTCTTCGGGGCGAAAACTC
TCAAGGATCTTACCGCTGTTGAGATCCAGTTCGATGTAACCCACTCGTGCACCCAACTGATCTTCAGCAT
CTTTTACTTTCACCAGCGTTTCTGGGTGAGCAAAAACAGGAAGGCAAAATGCCGCAAAAAAGGGAATAAG
GGCGACACGGAAATGTTGAATACTCATACTCTTCCTTTTTCAATATTATTGAAGCATTTATCAGGGTTAT
TGTCTCATGAGCGGATACATATTTGAATGTATTTAGAAAAATAAACAAATAGGGGTTCCGCGCACATTTC
CCCGAAAAGT
