Features (pLannotate 1.2.2; 10 found; start..end, strand, type, name):
     30..48      +  promoter       T7 promoter: promoter for bacteriophage T7 RNA polymerase
     62..84      +  RBS            RBS: efficient ribosome binding site from bacteriophage T7 gene 10 (Olins and Rangwala, 1989)
     95..112     +  CDS            7xHis (fragment): 6xHis affinity tag
    131..421     +  CDS            SUMO: cleavable ubiquitin-like protein tag; S. cerevisiae SMT3 (truncated)
    440..1348    +  CDS            ZFP57 (fragment): ZFP57_HUMAN - Also known as C6orf40, ZNF698. Experimental evidence at protein level: Swiss-Prot protein existence level 1. Transcription regulator required to maintain maternal and paternal gene imprinting, a process by which gene expression is restricted in a parent of origin-specific manner by epigenetic modification of genomic DNA and chromatin, including DNA methylation. Acts by controlling DNA methylation during the earliest multicellular stages of development at multiple imprinting control regions (ICRs) (PubMed:18622393, PubMed:30602440). Acts together with ZNF445, but ZNF445 seems to b
   1449..1502    +  CDS            SET1 (fragment): solubility-enhancement tag derived from T7 phage gene 10B
   1506..1553    +  terminator     T7 terminator: transcription terminator for bacteriophage T7 RNA polymerase
   1771..2359    -  rep_origin     ori: high-copy-number ColE1/pMB1/pBR322/pUC origin of replication
   2531..3391    -  CDS            AmpR: β-lactamase; bla; confers resistance to ampicillin, carbenicillin, and related antibiotics
   3392..3496    -  promoter       AmpR promoter: bla
>Addgene plasmid #102716 | hisSUMO-ZFP57 | addgene full sequence | sequence record 198714 | Addgene NGS Result
AAGTGCTAGTGGTGCTAGCCCCGCGAAATTAATACGACTCACTATAGGGTCTAGAAATAATTTTGTTTAA
CTTTAAGAAGGAGATATACATATGCATCACCATCACCATCACGGTTCTTCTATGGCTAGCATGTCGGACT
CAGAAGTCAATCAAGAAGCTAAGCCAGAGGTCAAGCCAGAAGTCAAGCCTGAGACTCACATCAATTTAAA
GGTGTCCGATGGATCTTCAGAGATCTTCTTCAAGATCAAAAAGACCACTCCTTTAAGAAGGCTGATGGAA
GCGTTCGCTAAAAGACAGGGTAAGGAAATGGACTCCTTAAGATTCTTGTACGACGGTATTAGAATTCAAG
CTGATCAGACCCCTGAAGATTTGGACATGGAGGATAACGATATTATTGAGGCTCACAGAGAACAGATTGG
TCTGGTGCCACGCGGTAGTACCCGTGTGTTGCAAGCGTCACAAGCTGGCCCACCCTTCTTTTGCTATACG
TGCGGCAAGTGTTTCAGTCGTCGTAGCTATTTGTACTCCCACCAGTTTGTTCACAACCCGAAATTGACCA
ACTCATGCAGCCAGTGCGGCAAGCTGTTCCGTTCTCCGAAAAGTTTAAGTTACCATCGCCGCATGCATTT
GGGTGAACGTCCGTTTTGCTGCACACTGTGTGATAAAACGTACTGTGATGCCTCCGGCCTCAGTCGCCAC
CGCCGCGTGCACCTGGGTTATCGCCCACACTCTTGCTCTGTTTGTGGAAAATCCTTCCGTGACCAATCCG
AACTGAAACGCCATCAGAAAATTCATCAAAATCAGGAACCGGTTGATGGAAATCAGGAATGCACCCTCCG
TATTCCGGGGACGCAGGCAGAGTTTCAAACGCCGATTGCACGTTCGCAACGCAGCATTCAGGGCCTGCTG
GATGTTAACCATGCCCCAGTCGCGCGTTCGCAGGAACCGATTTTCCGCACAGAGGGCCCGATGGCCCAGA
ACCAGGCCTCCGTCCTGAAAAACCAGGCGCCGGTTACGCGTACCCAAGCCCCAATCACAGGCACTCTGTG
TCAGGATGCGCGCTCAAACAGCCATCCGGTGAAGCCGTCTCGCTTAAACGTGTTCTGTTGCCCGCACTGT
AGCTTAACCTTCAGTAAAAAAAGTTATCTGTCCCGCCATCAGAAAGCACATCTGACGGAGCCGCCGAATT
ATTGTTTTCATTGTAGTAAAAGTTTCAGCTCGTTTTCGCGTTTGGTACGCCATCAGCAGACGCACTGGAA
GCAAAAATCCTACCTGTGCCCGATCTGCGATCTGAGTTTTGGTGAAAAAGAAGGCCTGATGGACCATTGG
CGCGGTTATAAAGGAAAAGGTTAATGAGGATCCCGGGAATTCTCGAGTAAGGTTAACCTGCAGGAGGCCT
TTAATTAAGGTGGTGCGGCCGCGCTAGCGGTCCCGGGGGATCGATCCGGCTGCTAACAAAGCCCGAAAGG
AAGCTGAGTTAGCTGCTGCCACCGCTGAACAATAACTAGCATAACCCCTTGGGGCCTCTAAACGGGTCTT
GAGGGGTTTTTTGCTGAAAGGAGGAACTATATCCGGAAGCTTGGCACTGGCCGACCGGGGTCGAGCACTG
ACTCGCTGCGCTCGGTCGTTCGGCCGCGGCGAGCGGTATCAGCTCACTCAAAGGCGGTAATACGGTTATC
CACAGAATCAGGGGATAACGCAGGAAAGAACATGTGAGCAAAAGGCCAGCAAAAGGCCAGGAACCGTAAA
AAGGCCGCGTTGCTGGCGTTTTTCCATAGGCTCCGCCCCCCTGACGAGCATCACAAAAATCGACGCTCAA
GTCAGAGGTGGCGAAACCCGACAGGACTATAAAGATACCAGGCGTTTCCCCCTGGAAGCTCCCTCGTGCG
CTCTCCTGTTCCGACCCTGCCGCTTACCGGATACCTGTCCGCCTTTCTCCCTTCGGGAAGCGTGGCGCTT
TCTCATAGCTCACGCTGTAGGTATCTCAGTTCGGTGTGGGTCGTTCGCTCCAAGCTGGGCTGTGTGCACG
AACCCCCCGTTCAGCCCGACCGCTGCGCCTTATCCGGTAACTATCGTCTTGAGTCCAACCCGCTAAGACA
CGACTTATCGCCACTGGCAGCAGCCACTGGTAACAGGATTAGCAGAGCGAGGTATGTAGGCGGTGCTACA
GAGTTCTTGAAGTGGTGGCCTAACTACGGCTACACTAGAAGAACAGTATTTGGTATCTGCGCTCTGCTGA
AGCCAGTTACCTTCGGAAAAAGAGTTGGTAGCTCTTGATCCGGCAAACAAACCACCGCTGGTAGCGGTGG
TTTTTTTGTTTGCAAGCAGCAGATTACGCGCAGAAAAAAAGGATCTCAAGAAGATCCTTTGATCTTTTCT
ACGGGGTCTGACGCTCAGTGGAACGAAAACTCACAGATCCAGGATTTTGGTCATGAGATTATCAAAAAGG
ATCTTCACCTAGATCCTTTTAAATTAAAAATGAAGTTTTAAATCAATCTAAAGTATATATGAGTAAACTT
GGTCTGACAGTTACCAATGCTTAATCAGTGAGGCACCTATCTCAGCGATCTGTCTATTTCGTTCATCCAT
AGTTGCCTGACTCCCCGTCGTGTAGATAACTACGATACGGGAGGGCTTACCATCTGGCCCCAGTGCTGCA
ATGATACCGCGAGACCCACGCTCACCGGCTCCAGATTTATCAGCAATAAACCAGCCAGCCGGAAGGGCCG
AGCGCAGAAGTGGTCCTGCAACTTTATCCGCCTCCATCCAGTCTATTAATTGTTGCCGGGAAGCTAGAGT
AAGTAGTTCGCCAGTTAATAGTTTGCGCAACGTTGTTGCCATTGCTACAGGCATCGTGGTGTCACGCTCG
TCGTTTGGTATGGCTTCATTCAGCTCCGGTTCCCAACGATCAAGGCGAGTTACATGATCCCCCATGTTGT
GCAAAAAAGCGGTTAGCTCCTTCGGTCCTCCGATCGTTGTCAGAAGTAAGTTGGCCGCAGTGTTATCACT
CATGGTTATGGCAGCACTGCATAATTCTCTTACTGTCATGCCATCCGTAAGATGCTTTTCTGTGACTGGT
GAGTACTCAACCAAGTCATTCTGAGAATAGTGTATGCGGCGACCGAGTTGCTCTTGCCCGGCGTCAATAC
GGGATAATACCGCGCCACATAGCAGAACTTTAAAAGTGCTCATCATTGGAAAACGTTCTTCGGGGCGAAA
ACTCTCAAGGATCTTACCGCTGTTGAGATCCAGTTCGATGTAACCCACTCGTGCACCCAACTGATCTTCA
GCATCTTTTACTTTCACCAGCGTTTCTGGGTGAGCAAAAACAGGAAGGCAAAATGCCGCAAAAAAGGGAA
TAAGGGCGACACGGAAATGTTGAATACTCATACTCTTCCTTTTTCAATATTATTGAAGCATTTATCAGGG
TTATTGTCTCATGAGCGGATACATATTTGAATGTATTTAGAAAAATAAACAAATAGGGGTTCCGCGCACA
TTTCCCCGAA
